>Addgene plasmid #127473 | pZF-BDC | addgene full sequence | sequence record 248845 | Addgene NGS Result
ATTCACCACCCTGAATTGACTCTCTTCCGGGCGCTATCATGCCATACCGCGAAAGGTTTTGCGCCATTCG
ATGGTGTCCGGGATCTCGACGCTCTCCCTTATGCGACTCCTGCATTAGGAAGCAGCCCAGTAGTAGGTTG
AGGCCGTTGAGCACCGCCGCCGCAAGGAATGGTGCATGCAAGGAGATGGCGCCCAACAGTCCCCCGGCCA
CGGGGCCTGCCACCATACCCACGCCGAAACAAGCGCTCATGAGCCCGAAGTGGCGAGCCCGATCTTCCCC
ATCGGTGATGTCGGCGATATAGGCGCCAGCAACCGCACCTGTGGCGCCGGTGATGCCGGCCACGATGCGT
CCGGCGTAGAGGATCGAGATCGATCTCGATCCCGCGAAATTAATACGACTCACTATAGGGGAATTGTGAG
CGGATAACAATTCCCCTCTAGAAATAATTTTGTTTAACTTTAAGAAGGAGATATACATATGGAACGTCCG
TACGCTTGCCCGGTTGAATCTTGCGACCGTCGTTTCTCTGACTCTCCGACCCTGCGTCGTCATATTAGAA
TTCATACTGGACAAAAACCATTCCAATGTAGAATTTGTATGAGAAATTTCTCTGTTCGTCACAACCTGAC
CCGTCACATCCGTACCCACACCGGTGAAAAACCGTTCGCTTGCGACATCTGCGGTCGTAAATTCGCTCGT
CACGACCAGCTGACCCGTCACACCAAAATCCACCTGCGTCAGTAAGATCCGGCTGCTAACAAAGCCCGAA
AGGAAGCTGAGTTGGCTGCTGCCACCGCTGAGCAATAACTAGCATAACCCCTTGGGGCCTCTAAACGGGT
CTTGAGGGGTTTTTTGCTGAAAGGAGGAACTATATCCGGATTGGCGAATGGG
[124 nt withheld, positions 893-1016]
C
[91 nt withheld, positions 1018-1108]
A
[49 nt withheld, positions 1110-1158]
CCTTTGACGTTGGAGTCCACGTTCTTT
[37 nt withheld, positions 1186-1222]
ACCCTATCTCGGTCTATTCTTTTGATTTATAAGGGATTTTGCCGATTTCGGCCTATTGGTTAAAAAATGA
GCTGATTTAACAAAAATTTAACGCGAATTTTAACAAAATATTAACGCTTACAATTTAGGTGGCACTTTTC
GGGGAAATGTGCGCGGAACCCCTATTTGTTTATTTTTCTAAATACATTCAAATATGTATCCGCTCATGAG
ACAATAACCCTGATAAATGCTTCAATAATATTGAAAAAGGAAGAGTATGAGTATTCAACATTTCCGTGTC
GCCCTTATTCCCTTTTTTGCGGCATTTTGCCTTCCTGTTTTTGCTCACCCAGAAACGCTGGTGAAAGTAA
AAGATGCTGAAGATCAGTTGGGTGCACGAGTGGGTTACATCGAACTGGATCTCAACAGCGGTAAGATCCT
TGAGAGTTTTCGCCCCGAAGAACGTTTTCCAATGATGAGCACTTTTAAAGTTCTGCTATGTGGCGCGGTA
TTATCCCGTATTGACGCCGGGCAAGAGCAACTCGGTCGCCGCATACACTATTCTCAGAATGACTTGGTTG
AGTACTCACCAGTCACAGAAAAGCATCTTACGGATGGCATGACAGTAAGAGAATTATGCAGTGCTGCCAT
AACCATGAGTGATAACACTGCGGCCAACTTACTTCTGACAACGATCGGAGGACCGAAGGAGCTAACCGCT
TTTTTGCACAACATGGGGGATCATGTAACTCGCCTTGATCGTTGGGAACCGGAGCTGAATGAAGCCATAC
CAAACGACGAGCGTGACACCACGATGCCTGCAGCAATGGCAACAACGTTGCGCAAACTATTAACTGGCGA
ACTACTTACTCTAGCTTCCCGGCAACAATTAATAGACTGGATGGAGGCGGATAAAGTTGCAGGACCACTT
CTGCGCTCGGCCCTTCCGGCTGGCTGGTTTATTGCTGATAAATCTGGAGCCGGTGAGCGTGGGTCTCGCG
GTATCATTGCAGCACTGGGGCCAGATGGTAAGCCCTCCCGTATCGTAGTTATCTACACGACGGGGAGTCA
GGCAACTATGGATGAACGAAATAGACAGATCGCTGAGATAGGTGCCTCACTGATTAAGCATTGGTAACTG
TCAGACCAAGTTTACTCATATATACTTTAGATTGATTTAAAACTTCATTTTTAATTTAAAAGGATCTAGG
TGAAGATCCTTTTTGATAATCTCATGACCAAAATCCCTTAACGTGAGTTTTCGTTCCACTGAGCGTCAGA
CCCCGTAGAAAAGATCAAAGGATCTTCTTGAGATCCTTTTTTTCTGCGCGTAATCTGCTGCTTGCAAACA
AAAAAACCACCGCTACCAGCGGTGGTTTGTTTGCCGGATCAAGAGCTACCAACTCTTTTTCCGAAGGTAA
CTGGCTTCAGCAGAGCGCAGATACCAAATACTGTCCTTCTAGTGTAGCCGTAGTTAGGCCACCACTTCAA
GAACTCTGTAGCACCGCCTACATACCTCGCTCTGCTAATCCTGTTACCAGTGGCTGCTGCCAGTGGCGAT
AAGTCGTGTCTTACCGGGTTGGACTCAAGACGATAGTTACCGGATAAGGCGCAGCGGTCGGGCTGAACGG
GGGGTTCGTGCACACAGCCCAGCTTGGAGCGAACGACCTACACCGAACTGAGATACCTACAGCGTGAGCT
ATGAGAAAGCGCCACGCTTCCCGAAGGGAGAAAGGCGGACAGGTATCCGGTAAGCGGCAGGGTCGGAACA
GGAGAGCGCACGAGGGAGCTTCCAGGGGGAAACGCCTGGTATCTTTATAGTCCTGTCGGGTTTCGCCACC
TCTGACTTGAGCGTCGATTTTTGTGATGCTCGTCAGGGGGGCGGAGCCTATGGAAAAACGCCAGCAACGC
GGCCTTTTTACGGTTCCTGGCCTTTTGCTGGCCTTTTGCTCACATGTTCTTTCCTGCGTTATCCCCTGAT
TCTGTGGATAACCGTATTACCGCCTTTGAGTGAGCTGATACCGCTCGCCGCAGCCGAACGACCGAGCGCA
GCGAGTCAGTGAGCGAGGAAGCGGAAGAGCGCCTGATGCGGTATTTTCTCCTTACGCATCTGTGCGGTAT
TTCACACCGCAATGGTGCACTCTCAGTACAATCTGCTCTGATGCCGCATAGTTAAGCCAGTATACACTCC
GCTATCGCTACGTGACTGGGTCATGGCTGCGCCCCGACACCCGCCAACACCCGCTGACGCGCCCTGACGG
GCTTGTCTGCTCCCGGCATCCGCTTACAGACAAGCTGTGACCGTCTCCGGGAGCTGCATGTGTCAGAGGT
TTTCACCGTCATCACCGAAACGCGCGAGGCAGCTGCGGTAAAGCTCATCAGCGTGGTCGTGAAGCGATTC
ACAGATGTCTGCCTGTTCATCCGCGTCCAGCTCGTTGAGTTTCTCCAGAAGCGTTAATGTCTGGCTTCTG
ATAAAGCGGGCCATGTTAAGGGCGGTTTTTTCCTGTTTGGTCACTGATGCCTCCGTGTAAGGGGGATTTC
TGTTCATGGGGGTAATGATACCGATGAAACGAGAGAGGATGCTCACGATACGGGTTACTGATGATGAACA
TGCCCGGTTACTGGAACGTTGTGAGGGTAAACAACTGGCGGTATGGATGCGGCGGGACCAGAGAAAAATC
ACTCAGGGTCAATGCCAGCGCTTCGTTAATACAGATGTAGGTGTTCCACAGGGTAGCCAGCAGCATCCTG
CGATGCAGATCCGGAACATAATGGTGCAGGGCGCTGACTTCCGCGTTTCCAGACTTTACGAAACACGGAA
ACCGAAGACCATTCATGTTGTTGCTCAGGTCGCAGACGTTTTGCAGCAGCAGTCGCTTCACGTTCGCTCG
CGTATCGGTGATTCATTCTGCTAACCAGTAAGGCAACCCCGCCAGCCTAGCCGGGTCCTCAACGACAGGA
GCACGATCATGCGCACCCGTGGGGCCGCCATGCCGGCGATAATGGCCTGCTTCTCGCCGAAACGTTTGGT
GGCGGGACCAGTGACGAAGGCTTGAGCGAGGGCGTGCAAGATTCCGAATACCGCAAGCGACAGGCCGATC
ATCGTCGCGCTCCAGCGAAAGCGGTCCTCGCCGAAAATGACCCAGAGCGCTGCCGGCACCTGTCCTACGA
GTTGCATGATAAAGAAGACAGTCATAAGTGCGGCGACGATAGTCATGCCCCGCGCCCACCGGAAGGAGCT
GACTGGGTTGAAGGCTCTCAAGGGCATCGGTCGAGATCCCGGTGCCTAATGAGTGAGCTAACTTACATTA
ATTGCGTTGCGCTCACTGCCCGCTTTCCAGTCGGGAAACCTGTCGTGCCAGCTGCATTAATGAATCGGCC
AACGCGCGGGGAGAGGCGGTTTGCGTATTGGGCGCCAGGGTGGTTTTTCTTTTCACCAGTGAGACGGGCA
ACAGCTGATTGCCCTTCACCGCCTGGCCCTGAGAGAGTTGCAGCAAGCGGTCCACGCTGGTTTGCCCCAG
CAGGCGAAAATCCTGTTTGATGGTGGTTAACGGCGGGATATAACATGAGCTGTCTTCGGTATCGTCGTAT
CCCACTACCGAGATATCCGCACCAACGCGCAGCCCGGACTCGGTAATGGCGCGCATTGCGCCCAGCGCCA
TCTGATCGTTGGCAACCAGCATCGCAGTGGGAACGATGCCCTCATTCAGCATTTGCATGGTTTGTTGAAA
ACCGGACATGGCACTCCAGTCGCCTTCCCGTTCCGCTATCGGCTGAATTTGATTGCGAGTGAGATATTTA
TGCCAGCCAGCCAGACGCAGACGCGCCGAGACAGAACTTAATGGGCCCGCTAACAGCGCGATTTGCTGGT
GACCCAATGCGACCAGATGCTCCACGCCCAGTCGCGTACCGTCTTCATGGGAGAAAATAATACTGTTGAT
GGGTGTCTGGTCAGAGACATCAAGAAATAACGCCGGAACATTAGTGCAGGCAGCTTCCACAGCAATGGCA
TCCTGGTCATCCAGCGGATAGTTAATGATCAGCCCACTGACGCGTTGCGCGAGAAGATTGTGCACCGCCG
CTTTACAGGCTTCGACGCCGCTTCGTTCTACCATCGACACCACCACGCTGGCACCCAGTTGATCGGCGCG
AGATTTAATCGCCGCGACAATTTGCGACGGCGCGTGCAGGGCCAGACTGGAGGTGGCAACGCCAATCAGC
AACGACTGTTTGCCCGCCAGTTGTTGTGCCACGCGGTTGGGAATGTAATTCAGCTCCGCCATCGCCGCTT
CCACTTTTTCCCGCGTTTTCGCAGAAACGTGGCTGGCCTGGTTCACCACGCGGGAAACGGTCTGATAAGA
GACACCGGCATACTCTGCGACATCGTATAACGTTACTGGTTTCAC
Features (pLannotate 1.2.2; 18 found; start..end, strand, type, name):
      1..78      -  promoter       lacI promoter: lacI
     86..365     -  CDS            TcR (fragment): tetracycline efflux protein; tet; confers resistance to tetracycline
    391..409     +  promoter       T7 promoter: promoter for bacteriophage T7 RNA polymerase
    410..434     +  protein_bind   lac operator: The lac repressor binds to the lac operator to inhibit transcription in E. coli. This inhibition can be relieved by adding lactose or isopropyl-β-D-thiogalactopyranoside (IPTG). lac repressor encoded by lacI
    449..471     +  RBS            RBS: efficient ribosome binding site from bacteriophage T7 gene 10 (Olins and Rangwala, 1989)
    512..601     +  CDS            EGR1 (fragment): EGR1_SERCA - Also known as ZENK From Serinus canaria (Island canary) (Fringilla canaria).
    752..801     +  CDS            SET1 (fragment): solubility-enhancement tag derived from T7 phage gene 10B
    809..856     +  terminator     T7 terminator: transcription terminator for bacteriophage T7 RNA polymerase
    893..1321    +  rep_origin     f1 ori (sequence partly withheld): f1 bacteriophage origin of replication; arrow indicates direction of (+) strand synthesis
   1374..1478    +  promoter       AmpR promoter: bla
   1479..2339    +  CDS            AmpR: β-lactamase; bla; confers resistance to ampicillin, carbenicillin, and related antibiotics
   2510..3098    +  rep_origin     ori: high-copy-number ColE1/pMB1/pBR322/pUC origin of replication
   3284..3423    -  misc_feature   bom: basis of mobility region from pBR322
   3525..3716    -  CDS            rop: Rop protein, which maintains plasmids at low copy number; rop
   3733..4113    +  CDS            YPB1_ECOLX: Protein predicted: Swiss-Prot protein existence level 4. From Escherichia coli.
   4185..4476    -  CDS            TcR (fragment): tetracycline efflux protein; tet; confers resistance to tetracycline
   4491..4512    -  protein_bind   CAP binding site: CAP binding activates transcription in the presence of cAMP. E. coli catabolite activator protein
   4525..5607    -  CDS            lacI: lac repressor; lacI; The lac repressor binds to the lac operator to inhibit transcription in E. coli. This inhibition can be relieved by adding lactose or isopropyl-β-D-thiogalactopyranoside (IPTG).
