[The description below was written by a language model from this plasmid's Addgene catalogue record and pLannotate feature annotations shown in this document.]
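Description:
pZF-BDC is a pET-21a-based bacterial plasmid (about 5.6 kb) carrying the coding sequence for ZF-BDC, a synthetic zinc finger transcription factor, and is catalogued as a template for cell-free transcription–translation. It is propagated in E. coli cloning strains under ampicillin selection via the β-lactamase gene. It replicates from a ColE1/pMB1-type origin accompanied by the pBR322 bom region and the rop gene. The record lists the plasmid as high copy, although rop is normally associated with reduced copy number. An f1 origin is also present, along with backbone remnants annotated as tetracycline-resistance fragments, which are not functional markers.

The 267 bp insert was introduced by ligation-independent cloning into the standard pET expression cassette. This cassette comprises a T7 promoter followed by a lac operator, the strong ribosome binding site from phage T7 gene 10, the zinc finger open reading frame, and the T7 terminator. The backbone also carries lacI with its own promoter, so in cells transcription would be repressible and IPTG-inducible. In a cell-free reaction, expression depends on the availability of T7 RNA polymerase. The automated annotation recognises part of the insert as an EGR1-like fragment, consistent with a zinc finger scaffold related to EGR1/Zif268-type proteins, though the record does not state the design or the target DNA sequence. A short match to a T7 gene 10B-derived solubility tag just before the terminator may simply reflect vector sequence; the record does not list any tag.

The associated work concerns engineering gene-regulatory networks in cell-free systems with synthetic transcription factors, so this plasmid most likely serves as the source of the ZF-BDC regulator in such circuits.
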