Addgene plasmid #127473: pZF-BDC
Purpose: coding sequence for synthetic zinc finger ZF-BDC
Depositing lab: Sebastian Maerkl. Depositing organization: Swiss Federal Institute of Technology (EPFL). Publication: Cell-free gene-regulatory network engineering with synthetic transcription factors. Swank Z, Laohakunakorn N, Maerkl SJ. Proc Natl Acad Sci U S A. 2019 Mar 26;116(13):5892-5901. doi: 10.1073/pnas.1816591116. Epub 2019 Mar 8. PubMed 30850530.
Backbone
  Vector backbone: pET-21a
  Backbone size w/o insert (bp): 5344
  Total vector size (bp): 5607
  Vector type: cell-free transcription–translation
Growth in bacteria
  Bacterial resistance: Ampicillin, 100 μg/mL
  Growth temperature: 37°C
  Growth strain: DH5alpha
  Copy number: High Copy
Gene/Insert
  Gene/Insert name: ZF-BDC synthetic transcription factor
  Insert size (bp): 267
  Promoter: T7
  Cloning method: Ligation Independent Cloning
  Sequencing primers: 5′ ATGCGTCCGGCGTAG; 3′ AACCCCTCAAGACCCG
Terms and licenses: Academic/Nonprofit Terms; Industry Terms: Not Available to Industry
Depositor comments: Integrating Gene Synthesis and Microfluidic Protein Analysis for Rapid Protein Engineering. NAR. 2016 April; 44(7): e68. doi:10.1093/nar/gkv1497.
How to cite: pZF-BDC was a gift from Sebastian Maerkl (Addgene plasmid # 127473 ; http://n2t.net/addgene:127473 ; RRID:Addgene_127473)
